Addgene plasmid #200228: mAMCase_CatD_6xHis_pTwistCMV
Purpose: Expresses mouse Acidic Mammalian Chitinase catalytic domain with C-terminal 6xHis tag in pTwist CMV vector
Depositing lab: James S Fraser. Depositing organization: University of California, San Francisco (UCSF). Publication: Structural characterization of ligand binding and pH-specific enzymatic activity of mouse Acidic Mammalian Chitinase. Diaz RE, Ecker AK, Correy GJ, Asthana P, Young ID, Faust B, Thompson MC, Seiple IB, Van Dyken S, Locksley RM, Fraser JS. Elife. 2024 Jun 17;12:RP89918. doi: 10.7554/eLife.89918. PubMed 38884443.
Backbone
  Vector backbone: pTwist CMV
  Backbone size w/o insert (bp): 4197
  Total vector size (bp): 5391
  Vector type: Mammalian Expression
Growth in bacteria
  Bacterial resistance: Ampicillin, 100 μg/mL
  Growth temperature: 37°C
  Growth strain: DH5alpha
  Copy number: High Copy
Gene/Insert
  Gene/Insert name: Acidic Mammalian Chitinase (alt name: mAMCase)
  Species: M. musculus (mouse)
  Insert size (bp): 1173
  Mutation: S354F
  GenBank ID: NC_000069.7
  Entrez Gene: Chia1 (a.k.a. 2200003E03Rik, AMCase, Chia, YNL)
  Promoter: CMV
  Tag / fusion protein: 6xHis (C terminal on insert)
  Cloning method: Restriction Enzyme; 5′ cloning site NotI (not destroyed); 3′ cloning site NheI (not destroyed)
  Sequencing primers: 5′ CAGAGCTGGTTTAGTGAACC; 3′ TCATGTCTGTGAGCTGAAGG
Resource information
  A portion of this plasmid was derived from a plasmid made by: Twist Biosciences
Terms and licenses: Academic/Nonprofit Terms; Industry Terms: Not Available to Industry
Depositor comments: Please visit https://doi.org/10.1101/2023.06.03.542675 for bioRxiv preprint.
How to cite: mAMCase_CatD_6xHis_pTwistCMV was a gift from James S Fraser (Addgene plasmid # 200228 ; http://n2t.net/addgene:200228 ; RRID:Addgene_200228)
