[The description below was written by a language model from this plasmid's Addgene catalogue record and pLannotate feature annotations shown in this document.]
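Description:
mAMCase_CatD_6xHis_pTwistCMV is a 5,391 bp mammalian expression plasmid built on the commercial pTwist CMV backbone. It is propagated in E. coli as a high-copy plasmid through a ColE1/pUC-type origin of replication and selected with ampicillin via a full-length β-lactamase (AmpR) gene. A short additional β-lactamase fragment is also annotated in the backbone. The backbone surrounds its functional units with isolating elements: rrnG and T7 transcription terminators, a synthetic poly(A) signal upstream of the enhancer, and 5′ and 3′ human β-globin insulator sequences. These presumably limit read-through transcription and interference between the bacterial and mammalian parts of the vector. No mammalian selection marker is recorded, which suits transient transfection.

The payload is a 1,173 bp fragment of mouse Chia1 encoding the catalytic domain of Acidic Mammalian Chitinase, an enzyme that degrades chitin and is linked to type 2 immune and inflammatory responses. The record lists an S354F mutation in the insert and a 6xHis tag at its C terminus, which would allow immobilized metal affinity purification. The tag itself is not separately annotated in the feature table. The insert was cloned between NotI and NheI sites, both retained. Expression is driven by the human cytomegalovirus immediate early enhancer and promoter; the automated annotation detects only promoter fragments and a truncated-promoter match, while the catalogue simply states CMV. An SV40 polyadenylation signal follows the coding sequence. According to the record, the construct is used to produce the tagged catalytic domain in mammalian cells, in connection with structural studies of ligand binding and pH-dependent enzymatic activity of mouse AMCase.
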