Features (pLannotate 1.2.2; 16 found; start..end, strand, type, name):
    182..199     -  promoter       CMV promoter (fragment): human cytomegalovirus (CMV) immediate early promoter
    262..313     +  promoter       CMVd2 promoter: truncated human cytomegalovirus (CMV) immediate early promoter that yields moderately reduced expression relative to the full-length promoter
    384..1556    +  CDS            Chia (fragment): CHIA_MOUSE - Also known as Chia1. Experimental evidence at protein level: Swiss-Prot protein existence level 1. Degrades chitin and chitotriose. May participate in the defense against nematodes, fungi and other pathogens. Plays a role in T-helper cell type 2 (Th2) immune response. Contributes to the response to IL-13 and inflammation in response to IL-13. Stimulates chemokine production by pulmonary epithelial cells. Protects lung epithelial cells against apoptosis and promotes phosphorylation of AKT1. Its function in the inflammatory response and in protecting cells against apoptosis is inhib
   1643..1764    -  polyA_signal   SV40 poly(A) signal: SV40 polyadenylation signal
   1787..1856    -  CDS            large T antigen (fragment): large T antigen from SV40 (simian virus 40)
   1879..1925    +  terminator     T7 terminator: transcription terminator for bacteriophage T7 RNA polymerase
   1955..2091    +  terminator     rrnG terminator: transcription terminator from the E. coli ribosomal RNA rrnG operon (Albrechtsen et al., 1991)
   2136..2207    +  misc_feature   3' β-globin insulator: insulator downstream of the human β-globin locus (Farrell et al., 2002)
   2433..3021    -  rep_origin     ori: high-copy-number ColE1/pMB1/pBR322/pUC origin of replication
   3193..3257    -  CDS            bla(M) (fragment): β-lactamase lacking the signal sequence; bla(M); allows cytosolic expression of β-lactamase
   3767..4627    +  CDS            AmpR: β-lactamase; bla; confers resistance to ampicillin, carbenicillin, and related antibiotics
   4640..4776    +  terminator     rrnG terminator: transcription terminator from the E. coli ribosomal RNA rrnG operon (Albrechtsen et al., 1991)
   4928..4999    +  misc_feature   5' β-globin insulator: insulator upstream of the human β-globin locus (Farrell et al., 2002)
   5004..5050    -  terminator     T7 terminator: transcription terminator for bacteriophage T7 RNA polymerase
   5068..5116    -  polyA_signal   poly(A) signal: synthetic polyadenylation signal
   5197..109     +  enhancer       CMV enhancer (across the origin): human cytomegalovirus immediate early enhancer
>Addgene plasmid #200228 | mAMCase_CatD_6xHis_pTwistCMV | addgene full sequence | sequence record 407989 | Addgene NGS Result
TGACGTCAATGACGGTAAATGGCCCGCCTGGCATTATGCCCAGTACATGACCTTATGGGACTTTCCTACT
TGGCAGTACATCTACGTATTAGTCATCGCTATTACCATGCTGATGCGGTTTTGGCAGTACATCAATGGGC
GTGGATAGCGGTTTGACTCACGGGGATTTCCAAGTCTCCACCCCATTGACGTCAATGGGAGTTTGTTTTG
GCACCAAAATCAACGGGACTTTCCAAAATGTCGTAACAACTCCGCCCCATTGACGCAAATGGGCGGTAGG
CGTGTACGGTGGGAGGTCTATATAAGCAGAGCTGGTTTAGTGAACCGTCAGATCAGATCTTTGTCGATCC
TACCATCCACTCGACACACCCGCCAGCGGCCGCATGGCAAAGCTCCTGCTTGTCACTGGACTCGCCCTGC
TGCTGAACGCTCAGCTCGGGTCTGCTTACAACCTGATATGCTATTTCACTAACTGGGCGCAGTATAGACC
CGGTCTGGGTAGCTTCAAGCCTGATGATATTAACCCATGTCTTTGTACCCACCTGATCTACGCGTTTGCC
GGCATGCAGAATAATGAGATAACCACCATTGAGTGGAATGATGTAACACTGTATAAGGCCTTCAATGACC
TTAAGAACCGCAACAGCAAGCTGAAAACATTACTCGCCATAGGCGGATGGAACTTTGGTACAGCCCCCTT
CACAACCATGGTTTCTACTTCCCAGAACAGACAAACATTTATCACCTCTGTAATCAAATTTCTCCGGCAG
TATGGCTTCGACGGGCTGGACTTAGATTGGGAGTATCCAGGTTCCAGGGGATCCCCCCCTCAAGATAAGC
ACTTGTTCACTGTCCTGGTGAAGGAGATGAGAGAGGCATTTGAGCAGGAAGCTATTGAATCTAATAGGCC
CCGACTGATGGTGACCGCCGCAGTGGCCGGCGGAATCTCAAACATCCAAGCCGGCTATGAGATCCCAGAA
CTGTCCAAATATCTCGATTTTATTCATGTGATGACCTATGATCTTCATGGCTCTTGGGAAGGATATACAG
GAGAAAATTCTCCCCTGTATAAATATCCAACCGAAACTGGTTCTAACGCCTACCTCAATGTGGATTACGT
CATGAACTACTGGAAGAATAACGGGGCTCCTGCTGAGAAATTAATTGTAGGTTTTCCAGAATACGGGCAC
ACCTTCATCTTACGGAACCCAAGTGATAATGGAATTGGCGCCCCCACGTCTGGGGATGGTCCCGCCGGAC
CATACACTAGACAAGCGGGTTTTTGGGCGTACTACGAGATTTGTACATTTCTGAGATCTGGGGCCACTGA
GGTATGGGATGCAAGTCAGGAAGTCCCGTACGCCTATAAGGCCAATGAATGGCTCGGGTATGACAACATC
AAGTCCTTTTCAGTGAAGGCTCAATGGCTTAAACAGAACAATTTCGGCGGTGCGATGATTTGGGCAATCG
ACCTGGACGACTTTACAGGGTCTTTCTGTGACCAGGGGAAGTTTCCACTGACGAGCACCCTGAATAAGGC
GCTCGGAATTAGCACACACCACCATCACCACCATTGAGGATCCGCAGGCCTCTGCTAGCTTGACTGACTG
AGATACAGCGTACCTTCAGCTCACAGACATGATAAGATACATTGATGAGTTTGGACAAACCACAACTAGA
ATGCAGTGAAAAAAATGCTTTATTTGTGAAATTTGTGATGCTATTGCTTTATTTGTAACCATTATAAGCT
GCAATAAACAAGTTAACAACAACAATTGCATTCATTTTATGTTTCAGGTTCAGGGGGAGGTGTGGGAGGT
TTTTTAAAGCAAGTAAAACCTCTACAAATGTGGTATTGGCCCATCTCTATCGGTATCGTAGCATAACCCC
TTGGGGCCTCTAAACGGGTCTTGAGGGGTTTTTTGTGCCCCTCGGGCCGGATTGCTATCTACCGGCATTG
GCGCAGAAAAAAATGCCTGATGCGACGCTGCGCGTCTTATACTCCCACATATGCCAGATTCAGCAACGGA
TACGGCTTCCCCAACTTGCCCACTTCCATACGTGTCCTCCTTACCAGAAATTTATCCTTAAGGTCGTCAG
CTATCCTGCAGGCGATCTCTCGATTTCGATCAAGACATTCCTTTAATGGTCTTTTCTGGACACCACTAGG
GGTCAGAAGTAGTTCATCAAACTTTCTTCCCTCCCTAATCTCATTGGTTACCTTGGGCTATCGAAACTTA
ATTAACCAGTCAAGTCAGCTACTTGGCGAGATCGACTTGTCTGGGTTTCGACTACGCTCAGAATTGCGTC
AGTCAAGTTCGATCTGGTCCTTGCTATTGCACCCGTTCTCCGATTACGAGTTTCATTTAAATCATGTGAG
CAAAAGGCCAGCAAAAGGCCAGGAACCGTAAAAAGGCCGCGTTGCTGGCGTTTTTCCATAGGCTCCGCCC
CCCTGACGAGCATCACAAAAATCGACGCTCAAGTCAGAGGTGGCGAAACCCGACAGGACTATAAAGATAC
CAGGCGTTTCCCCCTGGAAGCTCCCTCGTGCGCTCTCCTGTTCCGACCCTGCCGCTTACCGGATACCTGT
CCGCCTTTCTCCCTTCGGGAAGCGTGGCGCTTTCTCATAGCTCACGCTGTAGGTATCTCAGTTCGGTGTA
GGTCGTTCGCTCCAAGCTGGGCTGTGTGCACGAACCCCCCGTTCAGCCCGACCGCTGCGCCTTATCCGGT
AACTATCGTCTTGAGTCCAACCCGGTAAGACACGACTTATCGCCACTGGCAGCAGCCACTGGTAACAGGA
TTAGCAGAGCGAGGTATGTAGGCGGTGCTACAGAGTTCTTGAAGTGGTGGCCTAACTACGGCTACACTAG
AAGAACAGTATTTGGTATCTGCGCTCTGCTGAAGCCAGTTACCTTCGGAAAAAGAGTTGGTAGCTCTTGA
TCCGGCAAACAAACCACCGCTGGTAGCGGTGGTTTTTTTGTTTGCAAGCAGCAGATTACGCGCAGAAAAA
AAGGATCTCAAGAAGATCCTTTGATCTTTTCTACGGGGTCTGACGCTCAGTGGAACGAAAACTCACGTTA
AGGGATTTTGGTCATGAGATTATCAAAAAGGATCTTCACCTAGATCCTTTTAAATTAAAAATGAAGTTTT
AAATCAATCTAAAGTATATATGAGTAAACTTGGTCTGACAGTTACCAATGCTTAATCAGTGAGGCACCTA
TCTCAGCGATCTGTCTATTTCGTTCATCCATAGTTGCATTTAAATTTCCGAACTCTCCAAGGCCCTCGTC
GGAAAATCTTCAAACCTTTCGTCCGATCCATCTTGCAGGCTACCTCTCGAACGAACTATCGCAAGTCTCT
TGGCCGGCCTTGCGCCTTGGCTATTGCTTGGCAGCGCCTATCGCCAGGTATTACTCCAATCCCGAATATC
CGAGATCGGGATCACCCGAGAGAAGTTCAACCTACATCCTCAATCCCGATCTATCCGAGATCCGAGGAAT
ATCGAAATCGGGGCGCGCCTGGTGTACCGAGAACGATCCTCTCAGTGCGAGTCTCGACGATCCATATCGT
TGCTTGGCAGTCAGCCAGTCGGAATCCAGCTTGGGACCCAGGAAGTCCAATCGTCAGATATTGTACTCAA
GCCTGGTCACGGCAGCGTACCGATCTGTTTAAACCTAGATATTGATAGTCTGATCGGTCAACGTATAATC
GAGTCCTAGCTTTTGCAAACATCTATCAAGAGACAGGATCAGCAGGAGGCTTTCGCATGAGTATTCAACA
TTTCCGTGTCGCCCTTATTCCCTTTTTTGCGGCATTTTGCCTTCCTGTTTTTGCTCACCCAGAAACGCTG
GTGAAAGTAAAAGATGCTGAAGATCAGTTGGGTGCGCGAGTGGGTTACATCGAACTGGATCTCAACAGCG
GTAAGATCCTTGAGAGTTTTCGCCCCGAAGAACGCTTTCCAATGATGAGCACTTTTAAAGTTCTGCTATG
TGGCGCGGTATTATCCCGTATTGACGCCGGGCAAGAGCAACTCGGTCGCCGCATACACTATTCTCAGAAT
GACTTGGTTGAGTATTCACCAGTCACAGAAAAGCATCTTACGGATGGCATGACAGTAAGAGAATTATGCA
GTGCTGCCATAACCATGAGTGATAACACTGCGGCCAACTTACTTCTGACAACGATTGGAGGACCGAAGGA
GCTAACCGCTTTTTTGCACAACATGGGGGATCATGTAACTCGCCTTGATCGTTGGGAACCGGAGCTGAAT
GAAGCCATACCAAACGACGAGCGTGACACCACGATGCCTGTAGCAATGGCAACAACCTTGCGTAAACTAT
TAACTGGCGAACTACTTACTCTAGCTTCCCGGCAACAGTTGATAGACTGGATGGAGGCGGATAAAGTTGC
AGGACCACTTCTGCGCTCGGCCCTTCCGGCTGGCTGGTTTATTGCTGATAAATCTGGAGCCGGTGAGCGT
GGGTCTCGCGGTATCATTGCAGCACTGGGGCCAGATGGTAAGCCCTCCCGTATCGTAGTTATCTACACGA
CGGGGAGTCAGGCAACTATGGATGAACGAAATAGACAGATCGCTGAGATAGGTGCCTCACTGATTAAGCA
TTGGTAACCGATTCTAGGTGCATTGGCGCAGAAAAAAATGCCTGATGCGACGCTGCGCGTCTTATACTCC
CACATATGCCAGATTCAGCAACGGATACGGCTTCCCCAACTTGCCCACTTCCATACGTGTCCTCCTTACC
AGAAATTTATCCTTAAGATCCCGAATCGTTTAAACTCGACTCTGGCTCTATCGAATCTCCGTCGTTTCGA
GCTTACGCGAACAGCCGTGGCGCTCATTTGCTCGTCGGGCATCGAATCTCGTCAGCTATCGTCAGCTTAC
CTTTTTGGCAGCGATCGCGGCTCCCGACATCTTGGACCATTAGCTCCACAGGTATCTTCTTCCCTCTAGT
GGTCATAACAGCAGCTTCAGCTACCTCTCAATTCAAAAAACCCCTCAAGACCCGTTTAGAGGCCCCAAGG
GGTTATGCTATCAATCGTTGCGTTACACACACAAAAAACCAACACACATCCATCTTCGATGGATAGCGAT
TTTATTATCTAACTGCTGATCGAGTGTAGCCAGATCTAGTAATCAATTACGGGGTCATTAGTTCATAGCC
CATATATGGAGTTCCGCGTTACATAACTTACGGTAAATGGCCCGCCTGGCTGACCGCCCAACGACCCCCG
CCCATTGACGTCAATAATGACGTATGTTCCCATAGTAACGCCAATAGGGACTTTCCATTGACGTCAATGG
GTGGAGTATTTACGGTAAACTGCCCACTTGGCAGTACATCAAGTGTATCATATGCCAAGTACGCCCCCTA
T
